>Addgene plasmid #130132 | pRDAX-381 HA UnaG | addgene full sequence | sequence record 317061 | Addgene NGS Result
CGCCAGCAACGCGGCCTTTTTACGGTTCCTGGCCTTTTGCTGGCCTTTTGCTCACATGTTCTTTCCTGCG
TTATCCCCTGATTCTGTGGATAACCGTATTACCGCCATGCATTAGTTATTAATAGTAATCAATTACGGGG
TCATTAGTTCATAGCCCATATATGGAGTTCCGCGTTACATAACTTACGGTAAATGGCCCGCCTGGCTGAC
CGCCCAACGACCCCCGCCCATTGACGTCAATAATGACGTATGTTCCCATAGTAACGCCAATAGGGACTTT
CCATTGACGTCAATGGGTGGAGTATTTACGGTAAACTGCCCACTTGGCAGTACATCAAGTGTATCATATG
CCAAGTACGCCCCCTATTGACGTCAATGACGGTAAATGGCCCGCCTGGCATTATGCCCAGTACATGACCT
TATGGGACTTTCCTACTTGGCAGTACATCTACGTATTAGTCATCGCTATTACCATGGTGATGCGGTTTTG
GCAGTACATCAATGGGCGTGGATAGCGGTTTGACTCACGGGGATTTCCAAGTCTCCACCCCATTGACGTC
AATGGGAGTTTGTTTTGGCACCAAAATCAACGGGACTTTCCAAAATGTCGTAACAACTCCGCCCCATTGA
CGCAAATGGGCGGTAGGCGTGTACGGTGGGAGGTCTATATAAGCAGAGCTGGTTTAGTGAACCGTCAGAT
CCGCTAGCGCTACCGGACTCAGATCTCGAGCTCAAGCTTCGAATTCGCCACCATGTATCCCTATGATGTT
CCAGACTATGCTGGAAGTGTCGAAAAGTTCGTGGGCACATGGAAGATTGCCGATAGCCACAACTTCGGCG
AATACCTCAAAGCTATAGGGGCACCAAAAGAGCTTAGCGATGGTGGAGATGCGACAACTCCCACACTGTA
CATTAGCCAGAAAGACGGAGACAAGATGACTGTCAAGATCGAGAATGGGCCTCCCACCTTTCTGGACACA
CAGGTTAAGTTCAAACTGGGTGAGGAGTTTGACGAGTTTCCCAGTGATCGCAGGAAAGGGGTGAAGTCTG
TGGTGAATCTGGTAGGCGAGAAACTCGTGTACGTCCAGAAGTGGGATGGGAAGGAAACCACGTATGTGCG
AGAGATCAAGGACGGGAAGTTGGTTGTCACCCTGACCATGGGCGATGTGGTTGCTGTGCGCTCATATCGG
AGAGCCACTGAAACTGGTTACCCTTATGACGTGCCTGATTATGCCTAAGCGGCCGCGACTCTAGATCATA
ATCAGCCATACCACATTTGTAGAGGTTTTACTTGCTTTAAAAAACCTCCCACACCTCCCCCTGAACCTGA
AACATAAAATGAATGCAATTGTTGTTGTTAACTTGTTTATTGCAGCTTATAATGGTTACAAATAAAGCAA
TAGCATCACAAATTTCACAAATAAAGCATTTTTTTCACTGCATTCTAGTTGTGGTTTGTCCAAACTCATC
AATGTATCTTAAGGCGTAAATTGTAAGCGTTAATATTTTGTTAAAATTCGCGTTAAATTTTTGTTAAATC
AGCTCATTTTTTAACCAATAGGCCGAAATCGGCAAAATCCCTTATAAATCAAAAGAATAGACCGAGATAG
GGT
[37 nt withheld, positions 1614-1650]
AAAGAACGTGGACTCCAACGTCAAAGG
[49 nt withheld, positions 1678-1726]
T
[91 nt withheld, positions 1728-1818]
G
[124 nt withheld, positions 1820-1943]
CAGGTGGCACTTTTCGGGGAAATGTGCGCGGAACCCCTATTTGTTTATTTTTCTAAATACATTCAAATAT
GTATCCGCTCATGAGACAATAACCCTGATAAATGCTTCAATAATATTGAAAAAGGAAGAGTCCTGAGGCG
GAAAGAACCAGCTGTGGAATGTGTGTCAGTTAGGGTGTGGAAAGTCCCCAGGCTCCCCAGCAGGCAGAAG
TATGCAAAGCATGCATCTCAATTAGTCAGCAACCAGGTGTGGAAAGTCCCCAGGCTCCCCAGCAGGCAGA
AGTATGCAAAGCATGCATCTCAATTAGTCAGCAACCATAGTCCCGCCCCTAACTCCGCCCATCCCGCCCC
TAACTCCGCCCAGTTCCGCCCATTCTCCGCCCCATGGCTGACTAATTTTTTTTATTTATGCAGAGGCCGA
GGCCGCCTCGGCCTCTGAGCTATTCCAGAAGTAGTGAGGAGGCTTTTTTGGAGGCCTAGGCTTTTGCAAA
GATCGATCAAGAGACAGGATGAGGATCGTTTCGCATGATTGAACAAGATGGATTGCACGCAGGTTCTCCG
GCCGCTTGGGTGGAGAGGCTATTCGGCTATGACTGGGCACAACAGACAATCGGCTGCTCTGATGCCGCCG
TGTTCCGGCTGTCAGCGCAGGGGCGCCCGGTTCTTTTTGTCAAGACCGACCTGTCCGGTGCCCTGAATGA
ACTGCAAGACGAGGCAGCGCGGCTATCGTGGCTGGCCACGACGGGCGTTCCTTGCGCAGCTGTGCTCGAC
GTTGTCACTGAAGCGGGAAGGGACTGGCTGCTATTGGGCGAAGTGCCGGGGCAGGATCTCCTGTCATCTC
ACCTTGCTCCTGCCGAGAAAGTATCCATCATGGCTGATGCAATGCGGCGGCTGCATACGCTTGATCCGGC
TACCTGCCCATTCGACCACCAAGCGAAACATCGCATCGAGCGAGCACGTACTCGGATGGAAGCCGGTCTT
GTCGATCAGGATGATCTGGACGAAGAGCATCAGGGGCTCGCGCCAGCCGAACTGTTCGCCAGGCTCAAGG
CGAGCATGCCCGACGGCGAGGATCTCGTCGTGACCCATGGCGATGCCTGCTTGCCGAATATCATGGTGGA
AAATGGCCGCTTTTCTGGATTCATCGACTGTGGCCGGCTGGGTGTGGCGGACCGCTATCAGGACATAGCG
TTGGCTACCCGTGATATTGCTGAAGAGCTTGGCGGCGAATGGGCTGACCGCTTCCTCGTGCTTTACGGTA
TCGCCGCTCCCGATTCGCAGCGCATCGCCTTCTATCGCCTTCTTGACGAGTTCTTCTGAGCGGGACTCTG
GGGTTCGAAATGACCGACCAAGCGACGCCCAACCTGCCATCACGAGATTTCGATTCCACCGCCGCCTTCT
ATGAAAGGTTGGGCTTCGGAATCGTTTTCCGGGACGCCGGCTGGATGATCCTCCAGCGCGGGGATCTCAT
GCTGGAGTTCTTCGCCCACCCTAGGGGGAGGCTAACTGAAACACGGAAGGAGACAATACCGGAAGGAACC
CGCGCTATGACGGCAATAAAAAGACAGAATAAAACGCACGGTGTTGGGTCGTTTGTTCATAAACGCGGGG
TTCGGTCCCAGGGCTGGCACTCTGTCGATACCCCACCGAGACCCCATTGGGGCCAATACGCCCGCGTTTC
TTCCTTTTCCCCACCCCACCCCCCAAGTTCGGGTGAAGGCCCAGGGCTCGCAGCCAACGTCGGGGCGGCA
GGCCCTGCCATAGCCTCAGGTTACTCATATATACTTTAGATTGATTTAAAACTTCATTTTTAATTTAAAA
GGATCTAGGTGAAGATCCTTTTTGATAATCTCATGACCAAAATCCCTTAACGTGAGTTTTCGTTCCACTG
AGCGTCAGACCCCGTAGAAAAGATCAAAGGATCTTCTTGAGATCCTTTTTTTCTGCGCGTAATCTGCTGC
TTGCAAACAAAAAAACCACCGCTACCAGCGGTGGTTTGTTTGCCGGATCAAGAGCTACCAACTCTTTTTC
CGAAGGTAACTGGCTTCAGCAGAGCGCAGATACCAAATACTGTTCTTCTAGTGTAGCCGTAGTTAGGCCA
CCACTTCAAGAACTCTGTAGCACCGCCTACATACCTCGCTCTGCTAATCCTGTTACCAGTGGCTGCTGCC
AGTGGCGATAAGTCGTGTCTTACCGGGTTGGACTCAAGACGATAGTTACCGGATAAGGCGCAGCGGTCGG
GCTGAACGGGGGGTTCGTGCACACAGCCCAGCTTGGAGCGAACGACCTACACCGAACTGAGATACCTACA
GCGTGAGCTATGAGAAAGCGCCACGCTTCCCGAAGGGAGAAAGGCGGACAGGTATCCGGTAAGCGGCAGG
GTCGGAACAGGAGAGCGCACGAGGGAGCTTCCAGGGGGAAACGCCTGGTATCTTTATAGTCCTGTCGGGT
TTCGCCACCTCTGACTTGAGCGTCGATTTTTGTGATGCTCGTCAGGGGGGCGGAGCCTATGGAAAAA
Features (pLannotate 1.2.2; 16 found; start..end, strand, type, name):
     46..105     +  rep_origin     RSF ori (fragment): Plasmids containing the RSF 1030 origin of replication can be propagated in E. coli cells that contain additional plasmids with compatible origins.
    173..476     +  enhancer       CMV enhancer: human cytomegalovirus immediate early enhancer
    477..680     +  promoter       CMV promoter: human cytomegalovirus (CMV) immediate early promoter
    703..746     +  misc_feature   MCS (fragment): multiple cloning site
    789..1202    +  CDS            UnaG: UnaG is a basic (constitutively fluorescent) green fluorescent protein published in 2013, derived from Anguilla japonica. It has low acid sensitivity. It requires the cofactor bilirubin for fluorescence.
   1218..1234    +  CDS            3xHA (fragment): three tandem HA epitope tags
   1254..1337    +  CDS            large T antigen (fragment): large T antigen from SV40 (simian virus 40)
   1360..1481    +  polyA_signal   SV40 poly(A) signal: SV40 polyadenylation signal
   1515..1943    -  rep_origin     f1 ori (sequence partly withheld): f1 bacteriophage origin of replication; arrow indicates direction of (+) strand synthesis
   1970..2074    +  promoter       AmpR promoter: bla
   2076..2433    +  promoter       SV40 promoter: SV40 enhancer and early promoter
   2468..3262    +  CDS            NeoR/KanR: aminoglycoside phosphotransferase from Tn5; aph(3')-II (or nptII); confers resistance to neomycin, kanamycin, and G418 (Geneticin®)
   3283..3435    +  CDS            ble (fragment): BLE_KLEPN - Experimental evidence at protein level: Swiss-Prot protein existence level 1. Binding protein with a strong affinity to the bleomycin family of antibiotics. Binds to CL990; an antimitotic-antibiotic compound. From Klebsiella pneumoniae.
   3494..3541    +  polyA_signal   HSV TK poly(A) signal: herpes simplex virus thymidine kinase polyadenylation signal (Cole and Stacy, 1985)
   3632..3648    -  polyA_signal   bGH poly(A) signal (fragment): bovine growth hormone polyadenylation signal
   3870..4458    +  rep_origin     ori: high-copy-number ColE1/pMB1/pBR322/pUC origin of replication
