[The description below was written by a language model from this plasmid's Addgene catalogue record and pLannotate feature annotations shown in this document.]
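Description:
pRDAX-381 HA UnaG is a 4,460 nt mammalian expression plasmid built on the Clontech pEGFP-N1 backbone, in which the original EGFP reporter appears to have been replaced by UnaG. It is maintained in E. coli at high copy through a ColE1/pUC-type origin and selected with kanamycin. The resistance cassette follows the usual pEGFP-N1 layout: a Tn5 aminoglycoside phosphotransferase gene (NeoR/KanR) sits behind both a bacterial bla-type promoter and the SV40 enhancer/early promoter and ends in an HSV TK polyadenylation signal. The same gene therefore gives kanamycin resistance in bacteria and G418 resistance in transfected mammalian cells. An f1 origin is also present. The short RSF ori, ble and bGH poly(A) fragments in the annotation are probably backbone remnants or partial matches, not functional parts.

The expression unit is driven by the human CMV immediate-early enhancer and promoter, followed by a remnant of the multiple cloning site and the UnaG coding sequence. UnaG is a green fluorescent protein from the Japanese eel that fluoresces only when it binds its cofactor bilirubin. Just downstream, the annotation finds a short match to an HA epitope, consistent with the "HA" in the plasmid name and suggesting a C-terminal tag. A small SV40 large T antigen fragment follows, whose role the record does not explain, and then the SV40 poly(A) signal.

The plasmid is catalogued as a vector for protein–protein interaction assays based on bimolecular or trimolecular fluorescence complementation (BiFC/TriFC). The annotated UnaG feature is a single continuous coding sequence with no fused partner protein. This may mean the construct serves as an intact UnaG reference or control, but the record does not state its exact role, and the cloning sites used are not recorded.
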