Addgene plasmid #130132: pRDAX-381 HA UnaG
Purpose: PPI (BiFC/TriFC) assay vector
Depositing lab: Gary Lewin. Depositing organization: Max-Delbrueck-Centrum fuer Molekulare Medizin (MDC).
Backbone
  Vector backbone: pEGFP-N1 U55762 Clontech
  Vector type: Mammalian Expression
Growth in bacteria
  Bacterial resistance: Kanamycin, 50 μg/mL
  Growth temperature: 37°C
  Growth strain: DH5alpha
  Copy number: High Copy
Gene/Insert
  Gene/Insert name: UnaG
  Cloning method: Restriction Enzyme; 5′ cloning site unknown (unknown if destroyed); 3′ cloning site unknown (unknown if destroyed)
Terms and licenses: Academic/Nonprofit Terms; Industry Terms: Not Available to Industry
How to cite: pRDAX-381 HA UnaG was a gift from Gary Lewin (Addgene plasmid # 130132 ; http://n2t.net/addgene:130132 ; RRID:Addgene_130132)
